Addgene plasmid #80538: Rab18a cds in pGem-T Easy
Purpose: Can be used for in situ hybridisation or other purposes
Depositing lab: Rob Parton. Depositing organization: University of Queensland, Institute for Molecular Bioscience. Publication: A plasmid library of full-length zebrafish rab proteins for in vivo cell biology. Hall TE, Martel N, Lo HP, Xiong Z, Parton RG. Cell Logist. 2017 Mar 1;7(1):e1301151. doi: 10.1080/21592799.2017.1301151. eCollection 2017. PubMed 28396820.
Backbone
  Vector backbone: pGemT easy
  Backbone manufacturer: Promega
Growth in bacteria
  Bacterial resistance: Ampicillin, 100 μg/mL
  Growth temperature: 37°C
  Growth strain: DH5alpha
  Copy number: High Copy
Gene/Insert
  Gene/Insert name: rab18a
  Species: D. rerio (zebrafish)
  Entrez Gene: rab18a (a.k.a. fc62e07, wu:fc62e07, zgc:77145)
Terms and licenses: Academic/Nonprofit Terms; Industry Terms: Not Available to Industry
How to cite: Rab18a cds in pGem-T Easy was a gift from Rob Parton (Addgene plasmid # 80538 ; http://n2t.net/addgene:80538 ; RRID:Addgene_80538)
