[The description below was written by a language model from this plasmid's Addgene catalogue record and pLannotate feature annotations shown in this document.]
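Description:
Rab18a cds in pGem-T Easy is a small (about 3.7 kb) bacterial cloning plasmid carrying the coding sequence of zebrafish (Danio rerio) rab18a, a Rab-family small GTPase, inserted into the commercial pGEM-T Easy TA-cloning backbone. It is maintained in E. coli at high copy number through a ColE1/pUC-type origin and selected with ampicillin via the β-lactamase gene and its native promoter. The backbone also carries an f1 phage origin, which allows production of single-stranded DNA. Remnants of the lac promoter, operator and lacZα region normally used for blue/white screening are also present, and lacZα is interrupted by the insert at the cloning site.

The insert is annotated as a roughly 615 bp Rab18 open reading frame. The automated annotation labels it by similarity to the mouse Rab18 protein, but the catalogue entry identifies it as the zebrafish rab18a gene, so that label reflects homology rather than species of origin. The short hits to a hornet peptide, lacI, bom and an RSF origin fragment are most likely incidental matches to backbone sequence rather than functional elements. The coding sequence lies in the same orientation as the upstream T7 promoter, with an SP6 promoter on the opposite side pointing back into the insert. In vitro transcription from T7 should therefore give sense RNA, and SP6 should give antisense RNA. This arrangement fits the stated purpose of generating riboprobes for in situ hybridisation. There is no eukaryotic promoter, tag or reporter, so the plasmid is not an expression vector for animal cells. It comes from a library of full-length zebrafish rab clones and can also serve as a sequence-verified template for subcloning or PCR.
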