Features (pLannotate 1.2.2; 15 found; start..end, strand, type, name):
    126..714     -  rep_origin     ori: high-copy-number ColE1/pMB1/pBR322/pUC origin of replication
    885..1745    -  CDS            AmpR: β-lactamase; bla; confers resistance to ampicillin, carbenicillin, and related antibiotics
   1746..1850    -  promoter       AmpR promoter: bla
   1877..1927    +  misc_feature   bom (fragment): basis of mobility region from pBR322
   1955..2383    -  rep_origin     f1 ori (sequence partly withheld): f1 bacteriophage origin of replication; arrow indicates direction of (+) strand synthesis
   2387..2544    -  CDS            lacZα (fragment): LacZα fragment of β-galactosidase; lacZ fragment
   2547..2565    +  promoter       T7 promoter: promoter for bacteriophage T7 RNA polymerase
   2635..3249    +  CDS            Rab18: RAB18_MOUSE - Experimental evidence at protein level: Swiss-Prot protein existence level 1. Required for the localization of ZFYVE1 to lipid droplets and for its function in mediating the formation of endoplasmic reticulum- lipid droplets (ER-LD) contacts (By similarity). Plays a role in apical endocytosis/recycling (By similarity). Plays a key role in eye and brain development and neurodegeneration (By similarity). From Mus musculus (Mouse).
   3273..3335    -  CDS            VESPI_VESMG (fragment): Experimental evidence at protein level: Swiss-Prot protein existence level 1. Shows contractile activity on isolated ileum smooth muscle. From Vespa magnifica (Hornet).
   3347..3365    -  promoter       SP6 promoter: promoter for bacteriophage SP6 RNA polymerase
   3407..3423    -  protein_bind   lac operator: The lac repressor binds to the lac operator to inhibit transcription in E. coli. This inhibition can be relieved by adding lactose or isopropyl-β-D-thiogalactopyranoside (IPTG). lac repressor encoded by lacI
   3431..3461    -  promoter       lac promoter: promoter for the E. coli lac operon
   3476..3497    -  protein_bind   CAP binding site: CAP binding activates transcription in the presence of cAMP. E. coli catabolite activator protein
   3510..3602    -  CDS            lacI (fragment): lac repressor; lacI; The lac repressor binds to the lac operator to inhibit transcription in E. coli. This inhibition can be relieved by adding lactose or isopropyl-β-D-thiogalactopyranoside (IPTG).
   3604..3659    -  rep_origin     RSF ori (fragment): Plasmids containing the RSF 1030 origin of replication can be propagated in E. coli cells that contain additional plasmids with compatible origins.
>Addgene plasmid #80538 | Rab18a cds in pGem-T Easy | addgene full sequence | sequence record 176729 | Addgene NGS Result
GTATCAGCTCACTCAAAGGCGGTAATACGGTTATCCACAGAATCAGGGGATAACGCAGGAAAGAACATGT
GAGCAAAAGGCCAGCAAAAGGCCAGGAACCGTAAAAAGGCCGCGTTGCTGGCGTTTTTCCATAGGCTCCG
CCCCCCTGACGAGCATCACAAAAATCGACGCTCAAGTCAGAGGTGGCGAAACCCGACAGGACTATAAAGA
TACCAGGCGTTTCCCCCTGGAAGCTCCCTCGTGCGCTCTCCTGTTCCGACCCTGCCGCTTACCGGATACC
TGTCCGCCTTTCTCCCTTCGGGAAGCGTGGCGCTTTCTCATAGCTCACGCTGTAGGTATCTCAGTTCGGT
GTAGGTCGTTCGCTCCAAGCTGGGCTGTGTGCACGAACCCCCCGTTCAGCCCGACCGCTGCGCCTTATCC
GGTAACTATCGTCTTGAGTCCAACCCGGTAAGACACGACTTATCGCCACTGGCAGCAGCCACTGGTAACA
GGATTAGCAGAGCGAGGTATGTAGGCGGTGCTACAGAGTTCTTGAAGTGGTGGCCTAACTACGGCTACAC
TAGAAGAACAGTATTTGGTATCTGCGCTCTGCTGAAGCCAGTTACCTTCGGAAAAAGAGTTGGTAGCTCT
TGATCCGGCAAACAAACCACCGCTGGTAGCGGTGGTTTTTTTGTTTGCAAGCAGCAGATTACGCGCAGAA
AAAAAGGATCTCAAGAAGATCCTTTGATCTTTTCTACGGGGTCTGACGCTCAGTGGAACGAAAACTCACG
TTAAGGGATTTTGGTCATGAGATTATCAAAAAGGATCTTCACCTAGATCCTTTTAAATTAAAAATGAAGT
TTTAAATCAATCTAAAGTATATATGAGTAAACTTGGTCTGACAGTTACCAATGCTTAATCAGTGAGGCAC
CTATCTCAGCGATCTGTCTATTTCGTTCATCCATAGTTGCCTGACTCCCCGTCGTGTAGATAACTACGAT
ACGGGAGGGCTTACCATCTGGCCCCAGTGCTGCAATGATACCGCGAGACCCACGCTCACCGGCTCCAGAT
TTATCAGCAATAAACCAGCCAGCCGGAAGGGCCGAGCGCAGAAGTGGTCCTGCAACTTTATCCGCCTCCA
TCCAGTCTATTAATTGTTGCCGGGAAGCTAGAGTAAGTAGTTCGCCAGTTAATAGTTTGCGCAACGTTGT
TGCCATTGCTACAGGCATCGTGGTGTCACGCTCGTCGTTTGGTATGGCTTCATTCAGCTCCGGTTCCCAA
CGATCAAGGCGAGTTACATGATCCCCCATGTTGTGCAAAAAAGCGGTTAGCTCCTTCGGTCCTCCGATCG
TTGTCAGAAGTAAGTTGGCCGCAGTGTTATCACTCATGGTTATGGCAGCACTGCATAATTCTCTTACTGT
CATGCCATCCGTAAGATGCTTTTCTGTGACTGGTGAGTACTCAACCAAGTCATTCTGAGAATAGTGTATG
CGGCGACCGAGTTGCTCTTGCCCGGCGTCAATACGGGATAATACCGCGCCACATAGCAGAACTTTAAAAG
TGCTCATCATTGGAAAACGTTCTTCGGGGCGAAAACTCTCAAGGATCTTACCGCTGTTGAGATCCAGTTC
GATGTAACCCACTCGTGCACCCAACTGATCTTCAGCATCTTTTACTTTCACCAGCGTTTCTGGGTGAGCA
AAAACAGGAAGGCAAAATGCCGCAAAAAAGGGAATAAGGGCGACACGGAAATGTTGAATACTCATACTCT
TCCTTTTTCAATATTATTGAAGCATTTATCAGGGTTATTGTCTCATGAGCGGATACATATTTGAATGTAT
TTAGAAAAATAAACAAATAGGGGTTCCGCGCACATTTCCCCGAAAAGTGCCACCTGATGCGGTGTGAAAT
ACCGCACAGATGCGTAAGGAGAAAATACCGCATCAGGAAATTGTAAGCGTTAATATTTTGTTAAAATTCG
CGTTAAATTTTTGTTAAATCAGCTCATTTTTTAACCAATAGGCCGAAATCGGCAAAATCCCTTATAAATC
AAAAGAATAGACCGAGATAGGGT
[37 nt withheld, positions 2054-2090]
AAAGAACGTGGACTCCAACGTCAAAGG
[49 nt withheld, positions 2118-2166]
T
[91 nt withheld, positions 2168-2258]
G
[124 nt withheld, positions 2260-2383]
CCATTCGCCATTCAGGCTGCGCAACTGTTGGGAAGGGCGATCGGTGCGGGCCTCTTCGCTATTACGCCAG
CTGGCGAAAGGGGGATGTGCTGCAAGGCGATTAAGTTGGGTAACGCCAGGGTTTTCCCAGTCACGACGTT
GTAAAACGACGGCCAGTGAATTGTAATACGACTCACTATAGGGCGAATTGGGCCCGACGTCGCATGCTCC
CGGCCGCCATGGCGGCCGCGGGAATTCGATTTCCGGTGAAAATGAATGATGATATATTGACCACTCTGAA
AATACTGATCATTGGCGAAAGTGGAGTAGGCAAATCCAGTCTTCTTTTGAGATTTACTGATGATACATTT
GATGCAGAAATTGGTGCAACAATAGGTGTGGATTTCAAGGTGAAAACGCTGGCTGTAGATGGAAACCGAG
CAAAACTAGCAATCTGGGATACAGCAGGTCAAGAACGTTTTCGGACTTTAACACCCAGTTACTACAGAGG
AGCTCAGGGTGTCATTCTGGTGTATGATGTCTCTAGGCGAGAGACATTTGCTAAGCTGGATAATTGGTTG
AGTGAGCTGGAGACGTACTGTACAAGAAATGATCTTGTCAAGATGCTAGTGGGAAACAAAATCGATAAGG
ATGATCGTGAGATTGAGCGAGAGGAGGGCCTGAAGTTCGCAAGAAAACACTCCATGCTTTTCATAGAGTC
CAGTGCTAAAACAAGGGATGGTGTCCAGTGTGCCTTTGAGGAGCTGGTGGAGAAAATCCTGCAGACTCCA
GGCTTGTGGGAGAGTATGCATAAGTCAAGAGGAGTTGCCCTGTCTGAACTCTCTGAAAGTAGTCAAGGAG
GCTGCGGGGCGTACTGCTCACTTCTCTAACACGCACACTGGTGAATCACTAGTGAATTCGCGGCCGCCTG
CAGGTCGACCATATGGGAGAGCTCCCAACGCGTTGGATGCATAGCTTGAGTATTCTATAGTGTCACCTAA
ATAGCTTGGCGTAATCATGGTCATAGCTGTTTCCTGTGTGAAATTGTTATCCGCTCACAATTCCACACAA
CATACGAGCCGGAAGCATAAAGTGTAAAGCCTGGGGTGCCTAATGAGTGAGCTAACTCACATTAATTGCG
TTGCGCTCACTGCCCGCTTTCCAGTCGGGAAACCTGTCGTGCCAGCTGCATTAATGAATCGGCCAACGCG
CGGGGAGAGGCGGTTTGCGTATTGGGCGCTCTTCCGCTTCCTCGCTCACTGACTCGCTGCGCTCGGTCGT
TCGGCTGCGGCGAGCG
